>Addgene plasmid #202545 | pOTTC2147 - pAAV nEF ConFon hChR2(H134R)-mCherry | addgene full sequence | sequence record 426029 | Addgene NGS Result
TTTTACGGTTCCTGGCCTTTTGCTGGCCTTTTGCTCACATGTCCTGCAGGCAGCTGCGCGCTCGCTCGCT
CACTGAGGCCGCCCGGGCGTCGGGCGACCTTTGGTCGCCCGGCCTCAGTGAGCGAGCGAGCGCGCAGAGA
GGGAGTGGCCAACTCCATCACTAGGGGTTCCTGCGGCCGCACGCGTAAGGATCTGCGATCGCTCCGGTGC
CCGTCAGTGGGCAGAGCGCACATCGCCCACAGTCCCCGAGAAGTTGGGGGGAGGGGTCGGCAATTGAACG
GGTGCCTAGAGAAGGTGGCGCGGGGTAAACTGGGAAAGTGATGTCGTGTACTGGCTCCGCCTTTTTCCCG
AGGGTGGGGGAGAACCGTATATAAGTGCAGTAGTCGCCGTGAACGTTCTTTTTCGCAACGGGTTTGCCGC
CAGAACACAGCTGAAGCTTCGAGGGGCTCGCATCTCTCCTTCACGCGCCCGCCGCCCTACCTGAGGCCGC
CATCCACGCCGGTTGAGTCGCGTTCTGCCGCCTCCCGCCTGTGGTGCCTCCTGAACTGCGTCCGCCGTCT
AGGTAAGTTTAAAGCTCAGGTCGAGACCGGGCCTTTGTCCGGCGCTCCCTTGGAGCCTACCTAGACTCAG
CCGGCTCTCCACGCTTTGCCTGACCCTGCTTGCTCAACTCTACGTCTTTGTTTCGTTTTCTGTTCTGCGC
CGTTACAGATCCAAGCTGTGACCGGCGCCTACGGATCCGAAGTTCCTATTCTTCAAATAGTATAGGAACT
TCGCAGAATGGTAGCTGGATTGTAGCTGCTATTAGCAATATGAAACCTCTTAGAAGTTCCTATTCTTCAA
AAGGTATAGGAACTTCGGCGCGCCTTACTTGTACAGCTCGTCCATGCCGCCGGTGGAGTGGCGGCCCTCG
GCGCGTTCGTACTGTTCCACGATGGTGTAGTCCTCGTTGTGGGAGGTGATGTCCAACTTGATGTTGACGT
TGTAGGCGCCGGGCAGCTGCACGGGCTTCTTGGCCTTGTAGGTGGTCTTGACCTCAGCGTCGTAGTGGCC
GCCGTCCTTCAGCTTCAGCCTCTGCTTGATCTCGCCCTTCAGGGCGCCGTCCTCGGGGTACATCCGCTCG
GAGGAGGCCTCCCAGCCCATGGTCTTCTTCTGCATTACGGGGCCGTCGGAGGGGAAGTTGGTGCCGCGCA
GCTTCACCTTGTAGATGAACTCGCCGTCCTGCAGGGAGGAGTCCTGGGTCACGGTCACCACGCCGCCGTC
CTCGAAGTTCATCACGCGCTCCCACTTGAAGCCCTCGGGGAAGGACAGCTTCAAGTAGTCGGGGATGTCG
GCGGGGTGCTTCACGTAGGCCTTGGAGCCGTACATGAACTGAGGGGACAGGATGTCCCAGGCGAAGGGCA
GGGGGCCACCCTTGGTCACCTTCAGCTTGGCGGTCTGGGTGCCCTCGTAGGGGCGGCCCTCGCCCTCGCC
CTCGATCTCGAACTCGTGGCCGTTCACGGAGCCCTCCATGTGCACCTGTGGGACGACATGACTTAACCAG
TTAACCATGTTCTCTGAACATGAGAAGGGCTGGCCACTCTCCAGTCGACATAACTTCGTATAGGATACTT
TATACGAAGTTATGCAGAATGGTAGCTGGATTGTAGCTGCTATTAGCAATATGAAACCTCTTAATAACTT
CGTATAGTATACCTTATACGAAGTTATACTAGTTGTGCCCCCCCTTTTTTTTATAAATTGTATTAATGTT
ATATACATATCTCCTGTATGTGACCCATGTGCTTATGACTCTATTTCTCATGTGTTTAGGCCTGAGCAAC
GACTACAGCAGGAGAACCATGGGACTCCTTGTCTCAGACATCGGGACTATCGTGTGGGGGGCTACCAGCG
CCATGGCAACCGGCTATGTTAAAGTCATCTTCTTTTGTCTTGGATTGTGCTATGGCGCGAACACATTTTT
TCACGCCGCCAAAGCATATATCGAGGGTTATCATACTGTGCCAAAGGGTCGGTGCCGCCAGGTCGTGACC
GGCATGGCATGGCTGTTTTTCGTGAGCTGGGGTATGTTCCCAATTCTCTTCATTTTGGGGCCCGAAGGTT
TTGGCGTCCTGAGCGTCTATGGCTCCACCGTAGGTCACACGATTATTGATCTGATGAGTAAAAATTGTTG
GGGGTTGTTGGGACACTACCTGCGCGTCCTGATCCACGAGCACATATTGATTCACGGAGATATCCGCAAA
ACCACCAAACTGAACATCGGCGGAACGGAGATCGAGGTCGAGACTCTCGTCGAAGACGAAGCCGAGGCCG
GAGCCGTGCCAGCGGCCGCCACCATGGTGAGCAAGGGCGAGGAGGATAACATGGCCATCATCAAGGAGTT
CATGCGCTTCAAGGTGAGTACAGGAGGGGTACCATAACTTCGTATAAAGTATCCTATACGAAGTTATTTG
CCTTAACCCAGAAATTATCACTGTTATTCTTTAGAATGGTGCAAAGAATAACTTCGTATAAGGTATACTA
TACGAAGTTATGCTAGCAACCCCGACACTTACCGGTGAGGTTGCTCAGGCGGATAAGGATGACAGGACAA
GTGAGCAGCCACTCTGCATAGCGCAGCCACTGCACCCGGTGTCCTGTGGCAAGGTAGAGCATAGAGGGAT
TCTTAAACTCAAAAAAGAACTCGAGAATCACCTTAACCATTTCAATGGCGCACACATAGATCTCCTCCCA
GCCGCATGTAGATTTCCAGGTTTGGTAGGCATAGAACATCAGCAGCAAAATGCTGAATCCTGCTGCAAGC
CACTGCAGGACATTTGACGCGGTCTGAGCGCCGTTCGTGCCGCGAGATTCAATCCATCCGGCACAGTAAC
ATTGATCCTCAGGGACCAGGACGGACCCGTTCACCACCACAGGATTAGTAACGAACAAAAGTTCGCGTCC
GACGGCAGACAAAGCGCCGCCATAGTCCATGGTGGCTCTAGAGAAGTTCCTATACTATTTGAAGAATAGG
AACTTCTTGCCTTAACCCAGAAATTATCACTGTTATTCTTTAGAATGGTGCAAAGAGAAGTTCCTATACC
TTTTGAAGAATAGGAACTTCGAATTCGATATCAAGCTTATCGATAATCAACCTCTGGATTACAAAATTTG
TGAAAGATTGACTGGTATTCTTAACTATGTTGCTCCTTTTACGCTATGTGGATACGCTGCTTTAATGCCT
TTGTATCATGCTATTGCTTCCCGTATGGCTTTCATTTTCTCCTCCTTGTATAAATCCTGGTTGCTGTCTC
TTTATGAGGAGTTGTGGCCCGTTGTCAGGCAACGTGGCGTGGTGTGCACTGTGTTTGCTGACGCAACCCC
CACTGGTTGGGGCATTGCCACCACCTGTCAGCTCCTTTCCGGGACTTTCGCTTTCCCCCTCCCTATTGCC
ACGGCGGAACTCATCGCCGCCTGCCTTGCCCGCTGCTGGACAGGGGCTCGGCTGTTGGGCACTGACAATT
CCGTGGTGTTGTCGGGGAAATCATCGTCCTTTCCTTGGCTGCTCGCCTATGTTGCCACCTGGATTCTGCG
CGGGACGTCCTTCTGCTACGTCCCTTCGGCCCTCAATCCAGCGGACCTTCCTTCCCGCGGCCTGCTGCCG
GCTCTGCGGCCTCTTCCGCGTCTTCGCCTTCGCCCTCAGACGAGTCGGATCTCCCTTTGGGCCGCCTCCC
CGCATCGATACCGAGCGCTGCTCGAGAGATCTACGGGTGGCATCCCTGTGACCCCTCCCCAGTGCCTCTC
CTGGCCCTGGAAGTTGCCACTCCAGTGCCCACCAGCCTTGTCCTAATAAAATTAAGTTGCATCATTTTGT
CTGACTAGGTGTCCTTCTATAATATTATGGGGTGGAGGGGGGTGGTATGGAGCAAGGGGCAAGTTGGGAA
GACAACCTGTAGGGCCTGCGGGGTCTATTGGGAACCAAGCTGGAGTGCAGTGGCACAATCTTGGCTCACT
GCAATCTCCGCCTCCTGGGTTCAAGCGATTCTCCTGCCTCAGCCTCCCGAGTTGTTGGGATTCCAGGCAT
GCATGACCAGGCTCAGCTAATTTTTGTTTTTTTGGTAGAGACGGGGTTTCACCATATTGGCCAGGCTGGT
CTCCAACTCCTAATCTCAGGTGATCTACCCACCTTGGCCTCCCAAATTGCTGGGATTACAGGCGTGAACC
ACTGCTCCCTTCCCTGTCCTTCTGATTTTGTAGGTAACCACGTGCGGACCGAGCGGCCGCAGGAACCCCT
AGTGATGGAGTTGGCCACTCCCTCTCTGCGCGCTCGCTCGCTCACTGAGGCCGGGCGACCAAAGGTCGCC
CGACGCCCGGGCTTTGCCCGGGCGGCCTCAGTGAGCGAGCGAGCGCGCAGCTGCCTGCAGGGGCGCCTGA
TGCGGTATTTTCTCCTTACGCATCTGTGCGGTATTTCACACCGCATA
[95 nt withheld, positions 4458-4552]
T
[46 nt withheld, positions 4554-4599]
C
[141 nt withheld, positions 4601-4741]
CCTTTGACGTTGGAGTCCACGTTCTTT
[37 nt withheld, positions 4769-4805]
ACTCTATCTCGGGCTATTCTTTTGATTTATAAGGGATTTTGCCGATTTCGGTCTATTGGTTAAAAAATGA
GCTGATTTAACAAAAATTTAACGCGAATTTTAACAAAATATTAACGTTTACAATTTTATGGTGCACTCTC
AGTACAATCTGCTCTGATGCCGCATAGTTAAGCCAGCCCCGACACCCGCCAACACCCGCTGACGCGCCCT
GACGGGCTTGTCTGCTCCCGGCATCCGCTTACAGACAAGCTGTGACCGTCTCCGGGAGCTGCATGTGTCA
GAGGTTTTCACCGTCATCACCGAAACGCGCGAGACGAAAGGGCCTCGTGATACGCCTATTTTTATAGGTT
AATGTCATGATAATAATGGTTTCTTAGACGTCAGGTGGCACTTTTCGGGGAAATGTGCGCGGAACCCCTA
TTTGTTTATTTTTCTAAATACATTCAAATATGTATCCGCTCATGAGACAATAACCCTGATAAATGCTTCA
ATAATATTGAAAAAGGAAGAGTATGAGTATTCAACATTTCCGTGTCGCCCTTATTCCCTTTTTTGCGGCA
TTTTGCCTTCCTGTTTTTGCTCACCCAGAAACGCTGGTGAAAGTAAAAGATGCTGAAGATCAGTTGGGTG
CACGAGTGGGTTACATCGAACTGGATCTCAACAGCGGTAAGATCCTTGAGAGTTTTCGCCCCGAAGAACG
TTTTCCAATGATGAGCACTTTTAAAGTTCTGCTATGTGGCGCGGTATTATCCCGTATTGACGCCGGGCAA
GAGCAACTCGGTCGCCGCATACACTATTCTCAGAATGACTTGGTTGAGTACTCACCAGTCACAGAAAAGC
ATCTTACGGATGGCATGACAGTAAGAGAATTATGCAGTGCTGCCATAACCATGAGTGATAACACTGCGGC
CAACTTACTTCTGACAACGATCGGAGGACCGAAGGAGCTAACCGCTTTTTTGCACAACATGGGGGATCAT
GTAACTCGCCTTGATCGTTGGGAACCGGAGCTGAATGAAGCCATACCAAACGACGAGCGTGACACCACGA
TGCCTGTAGCAATGGCAACAACGTTGCGCAAACTATTAACTGGCGAACTACTTACTCTAGCTTCCCGGCA
ACAATTAATAGACTGGATGGAGGCGGATAAAGTTGCAGGACCACTTCTGCGCTCGGCCCTTCCGGCTGGC
TGGTTTATTGCTGATAAATCTGGAGCCGGTGAGCGTGGGTCTCGCGGTATCATTGCAGCACTGGGGCCAG
ATGGTAAGCCCTCCCGTATCGTAGTTATCTACACGACGGGGAGTCAGGCAACTATGGATGAACGAAATAG
ACAGATCGCTGAGATAGGTGCCTCACTGATTAAGCATTGGTAACTGTCAGACCAAGTTTACTCATATATA
CTTTAGATTGATTTAAAACTTCATTTTTAATTTAAAAGGATCTAGGTGAAGATCCTTTTTGATAATCTCA
TGACCAAAATCCCTTAACGTGAGTTTTCGTTCCACTGAGCGTCAGACCCCGTAGAAAAGATCAAAGGATC
TTCTTGAGATCCTTTTTTTCTGCGCGTAATCTGCTGCTTGCAAACAAAAAAACCACCGCTACCAGCGGTG
GTTTGTTTGCCGGATCAAGAGCTACCAACTCTTTTTCCGAAGGTAACTGGCTTCAGCAGAGCGCAGATAC
CAAATACTGTTCTTCTAGTGTAGCCGTAGTTAGGCCACCACTTCAAGAACTCTGTAGCACCGCCTACATA
CCTCGCTCTGCTAATCCTGTTACCAGTGGCTGCTGCCAGTGGCGATAAGTCGTGTCTTACCGGGTTGGAC
TCAAGACGATAGTTACCGGATAAGGCGCAGCGGTCGGGCTGAACGGGGGGTTCGTGCACACAGCCCAGCT
TGGAGCGAACGACCTACACCGAACTGAGATACCTACAGCGTGAGCTATGAGAAAGCGCCACGCTTCCCGA
AGGGAGAAAGGCGGACAGGTATCCGGTAAGCGGCAGGGTCGGAACAGGAGAGCGCACGAGGGAGCTTCCA
GGGGGAAACGCCTGGTATCTTTATAGTCCTGTCGGGTTTCGCCACCTCTGACTTGAGCGTCGATTTTTGT
GATGCTCGTCAGGGGGGCGGAGCCTATGGAAAAACGCCAGCAACGCGGCCT
Features (pLannotate 1.2.2; 27 found; start..end, strand, type, name):
     54..81      +  repeat_region  AAV2 ITR (fragment): inverted terminal repeat of adeno-associated virus serotype 2 inverted
    110..137     +  repeat_region  AAV2 ITR (fragment): inverted terminal repeat of adeno-associated virus serotype 2 inverted
    219..430     +  promoter       EF-1α core promoter: core promoter for human elongation factor EF-1α
    443..711     +  LTR            5' LTR (truncated): truncated 5' long terminal repeat (LTR) from human T-cell leukemia virus (HTLV) type 1
    773..822     -  intron         β-globin intron (fragment): internally truncated intron from human β-globin
    866..1517    -  CDS            mCherry (fragment): monomeric derivative of DsRed fluorescent protein (Shaner et al., 2004) mammalian codon-optimized
   1590..1623    +  protein_bind   lox2272: Cre-mediated recombination occurs in the 8-bp core sequence (GGATACTT). lox2272 sites are compatible with each other, but incompatible with loxP or loxN sites (Lee and Saito, 1988). Cre recombinase
   1624..1673    -  intron         β-globin intron (fragment): internally truncated intron from human β-globin
   1674..1707    +  protein_bind   loxN: Cre-mediated recombination occurs in the 8-bp core sequence (GTATACCT). loxN sites are compatible with each other, but incompatible with loxP or lox2272 sites. Cre recombinase
   1809..2318    +  CDS            ChR2(H134R) (fragment): H134R mutant of an N-terminal fragment of channelrhodopsin-2 from the alga Chlamydomonas reinhardtii (Nagel et al., 2005) blue light-activated cation channel
   2334..2408    +  CDS            mRFP1.4 (fragment): mRFP1.4 is a fluorescent protein published in 2004, derived from Discosoma sp.. It is reported to be a monomer.
   2414..2447    -  protein_bind   lox2272: Cre-mediated recombination occurs in the 8-bp core sequence (GGATACTT). lox2272 sites are compatible with each other, but incompatible with loxP or loxN sites (Lee and Saito, 1988). Cre recombinase
   2448..2497    -  intron         β-globin intron (fragment): internally truncated intron from human β-globin
   2498..2531    -  protein_bind   loxN: Cre-mediated recombination occurs in the 8-bp core sequence (GTATACCT). loxN sites are compatible with each other, but incompatible with loxP or lox2272 sites. Cre recombinase
   2552..2970    -  CDS            ChR2(H134R) (fragment): H134R mutant of an N-terminal fragment of channelrhodopsin-2 from the alga Chlamydomonas reinhardtii (Nagel et al., 2005) blue light-activated cation channel
   3017..3067    -  intron         β-globin intron (fragment): internally truncated intron from human β-globin
   3101..3125    +  misc_feature   MCS (fragment): pBluescript multiple cloning site
   3125..3713    +  misc_feature   WPRE: woodchuck hepatitis virus posttranscriptional regulatory element
   3745..4221    +  polyA_signal   hGH poly(A) signal: human growth hormone polyadenylation signal
   4261..4401    +  repeat_region  AAV2 ITR: inverted terminal repeat of adeno-associated virus serotype 2 inverted
   4406..4457    -  misc_feature   bom (fragment): basis of mobility region from pBR322
   4476..4931    +  rep_origin     f1 ori (sequence partly withheld): f1 bacteriophage origin of replication; arrow indicates direction of (+) strand synthesis
   4932..4981    -  misc_feature   bom (fragment): basis of mobility region from pBR322
   5083..5118    -  CDS            rop (fragment): Rop protein, which maintains plasmids at low copy number; rop
   5213..5317    +  promoter       AmpR promoter: bla
   5318..6178    +  CDS            AmpR: β-lactamase; bla; confers resistance to ampicillin, carbenicillin, and related antibiotics
   6349..6937    +  rep_origin     ori: high-copy-number ColE1/pMB1/pBR322/pUC origin of replication
