[The description below was written by a language model from this plasmid's Addgene catalogue record and pLannotate feature annotations shown in this document.]
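Description:
pOTTC2147 - pAAV nEF ConFon hChR2(H134R)-mCherry is an adeno-associated virus transfer plasmid built on the INTRSECT backbone pAAV-nEF Con/Fon hChR2(H134R)-EYFP, with the fluorescent tag exchanged for mCherry by ligation-independent cloning. It is propagated in bacteria through a ColE1/pUC-type origin with ampicillin selection (AmpR, bla promoter) and also carries an f1 origin. The record lists it as low copy and grown in a recombination-deficient strain, which is common for plasmids with repeat-rich ITRs. The annotation shows one complete AAV2 ITR downstream of the cassette. Upstream it detects only short ITR fragments, which may reflect the difficulty of sequencing or annotating these hairpin repeats.

Between the ITRs, the nEF promoter (annotated as the EF-1α core promoter followed by a truncated HTLV-1 5' LTR segment) drives a synthetic 2.1 kb hChR2(H134R)-mCherry fusion, followed by WPRE to boost transcript stability and expression and by the human growth hormone polyadenylation signal. The open reading frame is not contiguous. It is split into pieces separated by β-globin intron fragments, with some pieces (most of mCherry and one part of ChR2) on the reverse strand. Paired, oppositely oriented lox2272 and loxN sites flank the central segment, so Cre inverts and locks it. The Flp recognition sites implied by the "Fon" design were not picked up in the feature table. In the INTRSECT scheme, both Cre and Flp are needed to bring all segments into the sense orientation, after which splicing removes the introns and recombinase sites to yield an intact coding sequence.

Packaged virus therefore expresses the blue-light-gated cation channel and its red reporter only in cells containing both recombinases. This allows optogenetic activation of intersectionally defined neuronal populations.
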