Addgene plasmid #202545: pOTTC2147 - pAAV nEF ConFon hChR2(H134R)-mCherry
Purpose: An INTRSECT-ready adeno-associated viral vector expressing channelrhodopsin2-mCherry fusion (Cre-On and Flp-On)
Depositing lab: Marisela Morales & Christopher Richie. Depositing organization: National Institute on Drug Abuse (NIDA). Publication: VTA monosynaptic connections by local glutamate and GABA neurons and their distinct roles in behavior. Barbano MF, Wang H, Zhang S, Shevelkin AV, Yu KJ, Richie CT, Liu B, Hahn S, Ye R, Morales M. Nat Commun. 2025 Sep 26;16(1):8500. doi: 10.1038/s41467-025-63396-0. PubMed 41006220.
Backbone
  Vector backbone: pAAV-nEF Con/Fon hChR2(H134R)-EYFP
  Backbone manufacturer: Karl Deisseroth (Addgene plasmid # 55644)
  Vector type: AAV
Growth in bacteria
  Bacterial resistance: Ampicillin, 100 μg/mL
  Growth temperature: 30°C
  Growth strain: NEB Stable
  Copy number: Low Copy
Gene/Insert
  Gene/Insert name: hChR2(H134R)-mCherry
  Species: Synthetic
  Insert size (bp): 2106
  Promoter: nEF
  Cloning method: Ligation Independent Cloning
Terms and licenses: Academic/Nonprofit Terms; Industry Terms: Not Available to Industry
How to cite: pOTTC2147 - pAAV nEF ConFon hChR2(H134R)-mCherry was a gift from Marisela Morales & Christopher Richie (Addgene plasmid # 202545 ; http://n2t.net/addgene:202545 ; RRID:Addgene_202545)
